LOCUS       Exported 766 bp ds-DNA linear SYN 19-MAY-2021
DEFINITION  synthetic linear DNA
ACCESSION   .
VERSION     .
KEYWORDS    beta-₂AR-mCFP
SOURCE      synthetic DNA construct
  ORGANISM  synthetic DNA construct
REFERENCE   1 (bases 1 to 766)
  AUTHORS   Violin JD, Ren XR, Lefkowitz RJ
  TITLE     G-protein-coupled receptor kinase specificity for beta-arrestin
            recruitment to the beta2-adrenergic receptor revealed by
            fluorescence resonance energy transfer.
  JOURNAL   J Biol Chem. 2006 Jul 21;281(29):20577-88. Epub 2006 May 10.
  PUBMED    16687412
REFERENCE   2 (bases 1 to 766)
  AUTHORS   .
  TITLE     Direct Submission
  JOURNAL   Exported May 19, 2021 from SnapGene Server 1.1.58
            http://www.snapgene.com
FEATURES             Location/Qualifiers
     source          1..766
                     /organism="synthetic DNA construct"
                     /mol_type="other DNA"
     primer_bind     47..66
                     /label=T7
                     /note="T7 promoter, forward primer"
     promoter        47..65
                     /label=T7 promoter
                     /note="promoter for bacteriophage T7 RNA polymerase"
ORIGIN
        1 ctctctggct actagagaac ccactgcctt actggcttat cgaaattaat acgactcact
       61 atagggagac ccaagctggc tagcgtttaa acttaagctt cgccaccatg aagaccatca
      121 tcgccctgag ctacatcttc tgcctggtgt tcgccgacta caaggacgat gatgacgccg
      181 ggcaacccgg gaacggcagc gccttcttgc tggcacccaa tagaagccat gcgccggacc
      241 acgacgtcac gcagcagagg gacgaggtgt gggtggtggg catgggcatc gtcatgtctc
      301 tcatcgtcct ggccatcgtg tttggcaatg tgctggtcat cacagccatt gccaagttcg
      361 agcgtctgca gacggtcacc aactacttca tcacttcact ggcctgtgct gatctggtca
      421 tgggcctggc agtggtgccc tttggggccg cccatattct tatgaaaatg tggacttttg
      481 gcaacttctg gtgcgagttt tggacttcca ttgatgtgct gtgcgtcacg gccagcattg
      541 agaccctgtg cgtgatcgca gtggatcgct actttgccat tacttcacct ttcaagtacc
      601 agagcctgct gaccaagaat aaggcccggg tgatcattct gatggtgtgg attgtgtcag
      661 gccttacctc cttcttgccc attcagatgc actggtaccg ggccacccac caggaagcca
      721 tcaactgcta tgccaatgag acctgctgtg acttcttcac gaacca
//
