>Addgene plasmid #38260 | β₂AR-mCFP | addgene partial sequence | sequence record 50453 | BGH_Rev
CTAGATTACTTGTACAGCTCGTCCATGCCGTGAGTGATCCCGGCGGCGGTCACGAACTCCAGCAGGACCA
TGTGATCGCGCTTCTCGTTGGGGTCTTTGCTCAGCTTGGACTGGGTGCTCAGGTAGTGGTTGTCGGGCAG
CAGCACGGGGCCGTCGCCGATGGGGGTGTTCTGCTGGTAGTGGTCGGCGAGCTGCACGCTGCCGTCCTCG
ATGTTGTGGCGGATCTTGAAGTGGGCCTTGATGCCGTTCTTCTGCTTGTCGGCGGTGATATAGACGTTGT
CGCTGATGGCGTTGTACTCCAGCTTGTGCCCCAGGATGTTGCCGTCCTCCTTGAAGTCGATGCCCTTCAG
CTCGATGCGGTTCACCAGGGTGTCGCCCTCGAACTTCACCTCGGCGCGGGTCTTGTAGTTGCCGTCGTCC
TTGAAGAAGATGGTACGCTCCTGGACGTAGCCTTCGGGCATGGCGGACTTGAAGAAGTCGTGCTGCTTCA
TGTGGTCGGGGTAGCGGGCGAAGCACTGCACGCCCCAGGTCAGGGTGGTCACGAGGGTGGGCCAGGGCAC
GGGCAGCTTGCCGGTGGTGCAGATGAACTTCAGGGTCAGCTTGCCGTAGGTGGCATCGCCCTCGCCCTCG
CCGGACACGCTGAACCTGTGGCCGTTTACGTCGCCGTCCAGCTCGACCAGGATGGGCACCACCCCGGTGA
ACAGCTCCTCGCCCTTGCTCACCAGTGCCTCGAGTCCACCCAGCAGTGAGTCATTTGTACTACAATTCCT
CCCTTGTGAATCAATGTTATCGCTAGGCACAGTACCTTGATGGCCCACAA
