[The description below was written by a language model from this plasmid's Addgene catalogue record and the feature table of its GenBank file.]
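Description:
β₂AR-mCFP is a mammalian expression plasmid built on a pcDNA3.1-mCFP backbone, in which the human β2-adrenergic receptor (ADRB2) is expressed from the CMV promoter as a fusion to a cyan fluorescent protein. It is propagated in E. coli as a high-copy plasmid under ampicillin selection, and it carries a neomycin resistance marker so that stably transfected mammalian cells can be selected with G418.

The receptor coding sequence was inserted by restriction cloning between HindIII and XhoI. At its N terminus it carries a signal peptide followed by a Flag epitope, an arrangement that helps target the receptor to the membrane and places the epitope on the extracellular side for detection of surface receptor. The stop codon of ADRB2 has been replaced by a diglycine linker, so translation reads through into the backbone-encoded mCFP, giving a C-terminal, cytoplasmic fluorescent tag. The associated publication used fluorescence resonance energy transfer to follow β-arrestin recruitment to the β2-adrenergic receptor and its dependence on particular G-protein-coupled receptor kinases, so this construct most plausibly serves as the CFP donor partner in such live-cell FRET assays. The depositor notes that the plasmid contains the human gene rather than the rat version described in the paper.

The sequence record held for this plasmid is only a partial read of 766 bp. Its sole annotated feature is a T7 promoter and the matching primer site, a phage promoter that can support in vitro transcription. The remaining elements described here come from the catalogue fields rather than from sequence annotation.
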