Addgene plasmid #38260: β₂AR-mCFP
Depositing lab: Robert Lefkowitz. Depositing organization: Duke University. Publication: G-protein-coupled receptor kinase specificity for beta-arrestin recruitment to the beta2-adrenergic receptor revealed by fluorescence resonance energy transfer. Violin JD, Ren XR, Lefkowitz RJ. J Biol Chem. 2006 Jul 21;281(29):20577-88. Epub 2006 May 10. 10.1074/jbc.M513605200 PubMed 16687412.
Backbone
  Vector backbone: pcDNA3.1-mCFP
  Vector type: Mammalian Expression
  Selectable markers: Neomycin (select with G418)
Growth in bacteria
  Bacterial resistance: Ampicillin, 100 μg/mL
  Growth temperature: 37°C
  Growth strain: DH5alpha
  Copy number: High Copy
Gene/Insert
  Gene/Insert name: β₂AR (alt names: ADRB2; beta(2)AR)
  Species: H. sapiens (human)
  Mutation: diglycine linker (replacing terminator codon)
  GenBank ID: NM_000024.5 NP_000015.1
  Entrez Gene: ADRB2 (a.k.a. ADRB2R, ADRBR, ARB2, B2AR, BAR, BETA2AR)
  Promoter: CMV
  Tag / fusion protein: signal peptide sequence (MKTIIALSYIFCLVFA) (N terminal on insert); Flag (N terminal on insert); mCFP (C terminal on backbone)
  Cloning method: Restriction Enzyme; 5′ cloning site HindIII (not destroyed); 3′ cloning site XhoI (unknown if destroyed)
  Sequencing primers: 5′ CMV-F
Terms and licenses: Academic/Nonprofit Terms; Industry Terms: Not Available to Industry
Depositor comments: The Lefkowitz Lab has confirmed this plasmid contains the human gene, and not the rat version described in the publication.
How to cite: β₂AR-mCFP was a gift from Robert Lefkowitz (Addgene plasmid # 38260 ; http://n2t.net/addgene:38260 ; RRID:Addgene_38260)
